>Addgene plasmid #101011 | pNOC-stacked-GFP-aequorin | addgene full sequence | sequence record 210241 | Addgene NGS Result
TAATGGATGGGAAGTCGGTAAGTGAAAAGGGCTTTGTGTAAGGTGGATGTCAAATTTTGCCAACCCGTGC
CTCTGTGTTCGCAGTGTAGCAAGGAAGCCCACACCACCGCCTCATATTCAAATCGAAATCATCGAAGAAA
TCGGCGAGGATCTCATGCCCCAAAGCTGTCATCAAATGTGTCCCACCACACGAAGATGCCGAGTAAATGA
CGTGAGTTGTCCTATGATTGGCAGGATGTGGCATTTAAAGTCCAAAAGGCCCTGCTTGGTCGGTCACCTT
TTGCTCGCCTCCCCCTCCCGTCACACCCTAAACACGAATGCAGAAGAAAATCATGTGGGGAAGCAACGAT
TTAGAAATGGGAATGGAGGCTCTTCACTTCCTGAATCTGACCAAGCTGGCGGACACAACCGTAGAGGGAT
CTTTGACCTGCATCAATACACCGACATGTTAATAAATCGAGTACCAAAGAAAAGCTACTGAAGTCAGTTT
CGGATTGTGTTGTAGAATCTTTTGAGTCGTCACTGGAATGCTATGCTCGCTTCAATCGTCGATTAGCTTT
GTAAATTATTTCTGGTGGCAAGGCGGGGTTCAAGTAGCAAGTGGGGGCATGGCAGCACCCCTCCGAGCCT
CGTTCGTTCAGGTGTTTTTGGGACCTTTCCCTCCCTTCCTGTCTTCAGACGCTTTTATTTTCCTTTCCGT
TTTCTACTAGTGACAAAAAAAGGGCACACACTCTTTACTCGCTCACACCCTCGTACTCGGACACGCGCTG
TTACCGACTCTGGTACCTCAAGCGCTTCTAGCTCAGAAGAACTCGTCAAGAAGGCGATAGAAGGCGATGC
GCTGCGAATCGGGAGCGGCGATACCGTAAAGCACGAGGAAGCGGTCAGCCCATTCGCCGCCAAGCTCTTC
AGCAATATCACGGGTAGCCAACGCTATGTCCTGATAGCGGTCCGCCACACCCAGCCGGCCACAGTCGATG
AATCCAGAAAAGCGGCCATTTTCCACCATGATATTCGGCAAGCAGGCATCGCCATGGGTCACGACGAGAT
CCTCGCCGTCGGGCATGCTCGCCTTGAGCCTGGCGAACAGTTCGGCTGGCGCGAGCCCCTGATGCTCTTC
GTCCAGATCATCCTGATCGACAAGACCGGCTTCCATCCGAGTACGTGCTCGCTCGATGCGATGTTTCGCT
TGGTGGTCGAATGGGCAGGTAGCCGGATCAAGCGTATGCAGCCGCCGCATTGCATCAGCCATGATGGATA
CTTTCTCGGCAGGAGCAAGGTGAGATGACAGGAGATCCTGCCCCGGCACTTCGCCCAATAGCAGCCAGTC
CCTTCCCGCTTCAGTGACAACGTCGAGCACAGCTGCGCAAGGAACGCCCGTCGTGGCCAGCCACGATAGC
CGCGCTGCCTCGTCTTGCAGTTCATTCAGGGCACCGGACAGGTCGGTCTTGACAAAAAGAACCGGGCGCC
CCTGCGCTGACAGCCGGAACACGGCGGCATCAGAGCAGCCGATTGTCTGTTGTGCCCAGTCATAGCCGAA
TAGCCTCTCCACCCAAGCGGCCGGAGAACCTGCGTGCAATCCATCTTGTTCAATCATGGTCAGCTGCTCG
AGGGTTGCGTGTGTATCTGTGTGCAGTGGATATTGTTACCGAGTTTGGTGAGCGTGAGTCCGTTAGTGCC
CTGGTGGTGGTGGATTAGGAGAGTGGGTGACTCGGTGTCCATGGCTTTCTTCGCTCATTATAGGAGGGGA
AAGGAATGAGGGAGGGTGGGGAGACCGCGTCTGTTGTTGACCACCGATTTACTTCTTGCCTCCCTTCCCC
TCCCTCCCCTCAATCCGTACGACACAAATAGTAGCCGAGTGTCTGCTGCAGAGCGCATGATTAGTGTGGT
AGACAACGAGGGAGGGAAGGATGTACAGGGCATGGCACGGAGAAGCGATGGTGGCCAGGAAGAGGAGAGG
TCGTGAGAACAGGATGTGTTGCGAATGGATAAAAACAGAAAGCGATGGCTCTGGGCTTCGAAAGCAGGGG
ACATTAGGACGTGTAGACCATCTCGACGGATCCCTCTGTATCTCTGTTGTGCGTGAATGTTTTCTGTGCA
CGTGTAGTGTGTGAGAGTAGAACCCGGGAACTCGAACAGAGAAAAGCATGGGTGGCTGTGGTGTGGAGGC
TTCGTTCCCACCACATGCCCTTCTCCTTCGCCTCGCCTCTCCCTGCCTTCTTCCACGCACCCTTGCGCCC
CTCGTTCTCAATACCTGGCTCACTTCCACCATTCAAACAACCATCACGATACAGGCATTTATCTATCGTT
GAAGACTTCTTCCTCCGGTAGATCTTAGCCAAGGTAAGAAGAGGGGCATGCAGCAAGGAGAAAGAAATGA
TGCATGATGAGGAATAGAAGGGGAGGAGGGAGGGATATGATGGGAAGCGAAAGCGCATATTCTGGTGGTC
TGCTGCCTGATGGGGAGTCTAGCTGTGACACTGAGGACGGTGGCTGCTGGTGGCTGCGGGCGCTGCCTTG
GTGATCAATGGGAGTAAAGGGAGGGAAGGAGGTAGCGTGAACGGATGACGCGGAGAAGTTTAGGGGTCTC
TTTACGTATCGCCCCTGCCGCCCGCCTCTCTGCGATAAATGTGCCTGTTACCCTGCAGCCTCTATTCTTC
ACTGTGTTCCTGTTTTCCAACAGCCTCTATTCTTCCCTGTCTTTTGTTGCAGTGGCGTCATCCTCTCTTT
GCCCCAGTCGTCGTTCTCTCGACTCACTCACTCCCCCCCTCCTTCCCTCCCTCCATCCACAGAATCGATT
GGCGCGCCCTCGTTAACCAATTGGGGAGCGGCATGGTGAGCAAGGGCGAGGAGCTGTTCACCGGGGTGGT
GCCCATCCTGGTCGAGCTGGACGGCGACGTAAACGGCCACAAGTTCAGCGTGTCCGGCGAGGGCGAGGGC
GATGCCACCTACGGCAAGCTGACCCTGAAGTTCATCTGCACCACCGGCAAGCTGCCCGTGCCCTGGCCCA
CCCTCGTGACCACCTTCACCTACGGCGTGCAGTGCTTCAGCCGCTACCCCGACCACATGAAGCAGCACGA
CTTCTTCAAGTCCGCCATGCCCGAAGGCTACGTCCAGGAGCGCACCATCTTCTTCAAGGACGACGGCAAC
TACAAGACCCGCGCCGAGGTGAAGTTCGAGGGCGACACCCTGGTGAACCGCATCGAGCTGAAGGGCATCG
ACTTCAAGGAGGACGGCAACATCCTGGGGCACAAGCTGGAGTACAACTACAACAGCCACAACGTCTATAT
CATGGCCGACAAGCAGAAGAACGGCATCAAGGTGAACTTCAAGATCCGCCACAACATCGAGGACGGCAGC
GTGCAGCTCGCCGACCACTACCAGCAGAACACCCCCATCGGCGACGGCCCCGTGCTGCTGCCCGACAACC
ACTACCTGAGCACCCAGTCCGCCCTGAGCAAAGACCCCAACGAGAAGCGCGATCACATGGTCCTGCTGGA
GTTCGTGACCGCCGCCGGGATCACTCACGGCATGGACGAGCTGTACAAGGGAAGCGGCAGGCCTACGCGT
ATGTCGGGCGGTAGCGGAAGTGGGGGCCAGAGCGGGGGGAGTGGCTCCGGAGGACAGTCCGGCGGGAGCG
GGTCAGGCGGTCAATCCGGCGGTAGCGGGTCGGGGGGGCAATCGGGAGGCTCCGGTTCTGGGGGCCAGAC
GAGCAAGTACGCCGTGAAATTGGAGCCCGATTTCGAGAACCCTCGATGGATCGGGCGTCATAAGCACATG
TTTAACTTCTTGGACGTGAATCAAAATGGTAAGATTAGCTTAGACGAGATGGTTTACAAGGCAAGTGACA
TTGTTATTAACAATCTAGGCGCAACCCCGGAGCAAGCGAAGCGTCACAAGGAAGCGGTGGAGGCGTTCTT
CGGCGGAGCTGGCATGAAGTACGGGGTGGAGACCGAGTGGCCCGAGTACATCAAGGGGTGGAAGAAGTTG
GCCCAAACTGAACTGGACAAGTTCGCCAAAAACCAGGTCACACTCATACGGCTCTGGGGGGACGCGCTGC
TTGATATTATTGACAAGGATCAGAATGGCGCTATTACCCTGGACGAGTGGAAGAAGTACACTCAATCGGC
TGGGATTATCCAGAGCGCCGAGGATTGCGAGGAGACCTTTAAGGTCTGCGATCTTGACGATTCCGGGCGT
TTGGATGCAGACGAAATGACCCGACAGCATATCGGTTTTTGGTACACGATGGACCCCGCCTGTGAGAAGC
TCTACGGCGGCGCGGTCCCTTGAGCTCGAAAGATCCAAGAGAGACGAGTAGAGATTTTTTTTTTGGGATT
GATGTTTGTCGTTCTTTGAGTTGTCGTCGAGTTACGCCTTTTGTAAGAATGTTCCGCAGGAGAGGAGGAG
GATGGGCATGAGTGAGGGTGAGAGGGCTTGCCCGCTTTTTTTTTTAAAAACGCTGAAGACGTGGTTGTCA
AACAAACCCCCCATAGAAACGATTTTGTTACGGTGCGGTCCAGACGTCACTTGAATGGCTCCGCGGAAAG
GCCAGGGAGGGAAGGGGGGAGGGAGGAAACATGAAACATGTTGAACGGCTCAACAGGGTTTGGGGGACAA
GAGAGGTAGCGCCCTGATGGACTGCTCCCTCCCCTCCTTTCCCTCAATGTCTCATTCATCCATGCTTCCC
CCTTCTCTCTCTCCCCTCCGTTCCATCCCCCGCGGGCGTGGTAGTGGCGTGATGGGATCCACTAAAATGT
ACGTGTAAGAAAAGCCGGTGAGCTTACGCTTTTGTGAAAGTGGGAGTACGAGTGTTGTGTGTGTGTGTAG
TGGTTTCAGACCCCAGACAGAGGCGAAGCAGAAAAAGCAGACGATGAAGACGACGAAGAAATGAGCAGTC
TATTTTTATCGTGGAAACAGAAGAGGTGATATCGTCTCGTTCTTTGTTATCACCTACCCCGCGTGCATGT
ACATGCAGCCTTTTTATTTTGTAATCTTTCCCGAAAAATCAACCGCCACCTCCCCCCCGCCTTCTCTCAC
CCATCATCTTCTCCTGTTTATCTTCTACTTTACACTAGATCGCATGGCACATCTCCCTCGCAATCCATCG
GTGCAACCATCATCGATCCCACTCCTCCCTCCCTCCCTCCCTCCCTCCTCGCATCTCTTCTAAGAAATCC
GCTAGTGTTTAAACCACAGAATCAGGGGATAACGCAGGAAAGAACATGTGAGCAAAAGGCCAGCAAAAGG
CCAGGAACCGTAAAAAGGCCGCGTTGCTGGCGTTTTTCCATAGGCTCCGCCCCCCTGACGAGCATCACAA
AAATCGACGCTCAAGTCAGAGGTGGCGAAACCCGACAGGACTATAAAGATACCAGGCGTTTCCCCCTGGA
AGCTCCCTCGTGCGCTCTCCTGTTCCGACCCTGCCGCTTACCGGATACCTGTCCGCCTTTCTCCCTTCGG
GAAGCGTGGCGCTTTCTCATAGCTCACGCTGTAGGTATCTCAGTTCGGTGTAGGTCGTTCGCTCCAAGCT
GGGCTGTGTGCACGAACCCCCCGTTCAGCCCGACCGCTGCGCCTTATCCGGTAACTATCGTCTTGAGTCC
AACCCGGTAAGACACGACTTATCGCCACTGGCAGCAGCCACTGGTAACAGGATTAGCAGAGCGAGGTATG
TAGGCGGTGCTACAGAGTTCTTGAAGTGGTGGCCTAACTACGGCTACACTAGAAGAACAGTATTTGGTAT
CTGCGCTCTGCTGAAGCCAGTTACCTTCGGAAAAAGAGTTGGTAGCTCTTGATCCGGCAAACAAACCACC
GCTGGTAGCGGTGGTTTTTTTGTTTGCAAGCAGCAGATTACGCGCAGAAAAAAAGGATCTCAAGAAGATC
CTTTGATCTTTTCTACGGGGTCTGACGCTCAGTGGAACGAAAACTCACGTTAAGGGATTTTGGTCATGAG
ATTATCAAAAAGGATCTTCACCTAGATCCTTTTAAATTAAAAATGAAGTTTTAAATCAATCTAAAGTATA
TATGAGTAAACTTGGTCTGACAGTTACCAATGCTTAATCAGTGAGGCACCTATCTCAGCGATCTGTCTAT
TTCGTTCATCCATAGTTGCCTGACTCCCCGTCGTGTAGATAACTACGATACGGGAGGGCTTACCATCTGG
CCCCAGTGCTGCAATGATACCGCGAGACCCACGCTCACCGGCTCCAGATTTATCAGCAATAAACCAGCCA
GCCGGAAGGGCCGAGCGCAGAAGTGGTCCTGCAACTTTATCCGCCTCCATCCAGTCTATTAATTGTTGCC
GGGAAGCTAGAGTAAGTAGTTCGCCAGTTAATAGTTTGCGCAACGTTGTTGCCATTGCTACAGGCATCGT
GGTGTCACGCTCGTCGTTTGGTATGGCTTCATTCAGCTCCGGTTCCCAACGATCAAGGCGAGTTACATGA
TCCCCCATGTTGTGCAAAAAAGCGGTTAGCTCCTTCGGTCCTCCGATCGTTGTCAGAAGTAAGTTGGCCG
CAGTGTTATCACTCATGGTTATGGCAGCACTGCATAATTCTCTTACTGTCATGCCATCCGTAAGATGCTT
TTCTGTGACTGGTGAGTACTCAACCAAGTCATTCTGAGAATAGTGTATGCGGCGACCGAGTTGCTCTTGC
CCGGCGTCAATACGGGATAATACCGCGCCACATAGCAGAACTTTAAAAGTGCTCATCATTGGAAAACGTT
CTTCGGGGCGAAAACTCTCAAGGATCTTACCGCTGTTGAGATCCAGTTCGATGTAACCCACTCGTGCACC
CAACTGATCTTCAGCATCTTTTACTTTCACCAGCGTTTCTGGGTGAGCAAAAACAGGAAGGCAAAATGCC
GCAAAAAAGGGAATAAGGGCGACACGGAAATGTTGAATACTCATACTCTTCCTTTTTCAATATTATTGAA
GCATTTATCAGGGTTATTGTCTCATGAGCGGATACATATTTGAATGTATTTAGAAAAATAAACAAATAGG
GGTTCCGCGCACATTTCCCCGAAAAGTGCCACCTGGGTCCTTTTCATCACGTGCTATAAAAATAATTATA
ATTTAAATTTTTTAATATAAATATATAAATTAAAAATAGAAAGTAAAAAAAGAAATTAAAGAAAAAATAG
TTTTTGTTTTCCGAAGATGTAAAAGACTCTAGGGGGATCGCCAACAAATACTACCTTTTATCTTGTACTT
CCTGCTCTCAGGTATTAATGCCGAATTGTTTCATCTTGTCTGTGTAGAAGACCACACACGAAAATCCTGT
GATTTTACATTTTACTTATCGTTAATCGAATGTATATCTATTTAATCTGCTTTTCTTGTCTAATAAATAT
ATATGTAAAGTACGCTTTTTGTTGAAATTTTTTAAACCTTTGTTTATTTTTTTTTCTTCATTCCGTAACT
CTTCTACCTTCTTTATTTACTTTCTAAAATCCAAATACAAAACATAAAAATAAATAAACACAGAGTAAAT
TCCCAAATTATTCCATCATTAAAAGATACGAGGCGCGTGTAAGTTACAGGCAAGCGATCCGTCTAAGAAA
CCGGTTAAGGC
Features (pLannotate 1.2.2; 8 found; start..end, strand, type, name):
    113..133     -  CDS            VP96 (fragment): 6 tandem repeats of the minimal activation domain of herpes simplex virus VP16 (Cheng et al., 2013)
    803..1597    -  CDS            NeoR/KanR: aminoglycoside phosphotransferase from Tn5; aph(3')-II (or nptII); confers resistance to neomycin, kanamycin, and G418 (Geneticin®)
   2833..3549    +  CDS            yEGFP: yEGFP is a fluorescent protein published in 1997.
   3709..4290    +  CDS            AEQ2_AEQVI: Experimental evidence at protein level: Swiss-Prot protein existence level 1. Ca(2+)-dependent bioluminescence photoprotein. Displays an emission peak at 470 nm (blue light). Trace amounts of calcium ion trigger the intramolecular oxidation of the chromophore, coelenterazine into coelenteramide and CO(2) with the concomitant emission of light. From Aequorea victoria (Water jellyfish) (Mesonema victoria).
   5285..5873    -  rep_origin     ori: high-copy-number ColE1/pMB1/pBR322/pUC origin of replication
   6044..6904    -  CDS            AmpR: β-lactamase; bla; confers resistance to ampicillin, carbenicillin, and related antibiotics
   6905..7009    -  promoter       AmpR promoter: bla
   7046..7549    +  misc_feature   CEN/ARS: S. cerevisiae CEN6 centromere fused to an autonomously replicating sequence
