[The description below was written by a language model from this plasmid's Addgene catalogue record and pLannotate feature annotations shown in this document.]
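Description:
pNOC-stacked-GFP-aequorin is an expression vector for the microalga Nannochloropsis, built on the pNOC-ARS-stacked-NeoR-GFP backbone and about 7.5 kb in size. It is maintained in E. coli as a high-copy plasmid through a ColE1/pUC-type origin, with ampicillin selection provided by β-lactamase under its own bla promoter. The sequenced record also carries a yeast CEN6/ARS element. This matches the "ARS" in the backbone name, although the record does not say what role the element plays in the algal host.

The payload follows a "stacked" design in which a bidirectional promoter, listed as Ribi, drives two divergent transcription units. On the forward strand, a GFP coding sequence (annotated as yEGFP) lies just upstream of Aequorea victoria aequorin, in line with the GFP-aequorin fusion named in the catalogue. Aequorin is a calcium-activated photoprotein that oxidises coelenterazine to emit blue light. When it is fused to GFP, it serves as a bioluminescent reporter of intracellular calcium. The resistance marker sits on the opposite strand.

The record is inconsistent about that marker. The purpose statement names a hygromycin resistance gene, whereas both the selectable-marker field and the sequence annotation identify NeoR/KanR (the Tn5 aminoglycoside phosphotransferase, selected with G418). The sequence therefore supports G418 selection. A very short match to a VP16 activation-domain repeat is probably a spurious annotation. Terminators and the promoter itself were not annotated. The associated work concerns bioluminescence reporter lines in Nannochloropsis, so the plasmid's likely use is generating calcium-reporting algal transformants.
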