Addgene plasmid #101011: pNOC-stacked-GFP-aequorin
Purpose: (Empty Backbone) Construct for expression of a calcium sensitive luciferase reporter, GFP-aequorin, and hygromycin resistance gene by a bidirectional promoter
Depositing lab: Eva Farre. Depositing organization: Michigan State University. Publication: Identification of circadian rhythms in Nannochloropsis species using bioluminescence reporter lines. Poliner E, Cummings C, Newton L, Farre EM. Plant J. 2019 Jul;99(1):112-127. doi: 10.1111/tpj.14314. Epub 2019 Apr 19. PubMed 30883973.
Backbone
  Vector backbone: pNOC-ARS-stacked-NeoR-GFP
  Backbone size (bp): 7529
  Vector type: Algae, Nannochloropsis
  Promoter: Ribi
  Selectable markers: Neomycin (select with G418)
Growth in bacteria
  Bacterial resistance: Ampicillin, 100 μg/mL
  Growth temperature: 37°C
  Growth strain: DH5alpha
  Copy number: High Copy
Terms and licenses: Academic/Nonprofit Terms; Industry Terms: Not Available to Industry
How to cite: pNOC-stacked-GFP-aequorin was a gift from Eva Farre (Addgene plasmid # 101011 ; http://n2t.net/addgene:101011 ; RRID:Addgene_101011)
